>Addgene plasmid #204016 | pMRMTK-clo41 | addgene full sequence | sequence record 405378 | Addgene NGS Result
AGCTCTCATGTTTAACGTACTAAGCTCTCATGTTTAACGAACTAAACCCTCATGGCTAACGTACTAAGCT
CTCATGGCTAACGTACTAAGCTCTCATGTTTCACGTACTAAGCTCTCATGTTTGAACAATAAAATTAATA
TAAATCAGCAACTTAAATAGCCTCTAAGGTTTTAAGTTTTATAAGAAAAAAAAGAATATATAAGGCTTTT
AAAGCTTTTAAGGTTTAACGGTTGTGGACAACAAGCCAGGGATGTAACGCACTGAGAAGCCCTTAGAGCC
TCTCAAAGCAATTTTGAGTGACACAGGAACACTTAACGGCTGACATGGGGGTCTCGATTAATGGTGAGCA
AGGGCGAGGAGCTGTTCACCGGGGTGGTGCCCATCCTGGTCGAGCTGGACGGCGACGTAAACGGCCACAA
GTTCAGCGTGAGGGGCGAGGGCGAGGGCGATGCCACCAACGGCAAGCTGACCCTGAAGTTCATCTGCACC
ACCGGCAAGCTGCCCGTGCCCTGGCCCACCCTCGTGACCACCCTGAGCCACGGCGTGCAGTGCTTCGCCC
GCTACCCCGACCACATGAAGCAGCACGACTTCTTCAAGTCCGCCATGCCCGAAGGCTACGTCCAGGAGCG
CACCATCTTCTTCAAGGACGACGGCACCTACAAGACCCGCGCCGAGGTGAAGTTCGAGGGCGACACCCTG
GTGAACCGCATCGAGCTGAAGGGCATCGACTTCAAGGAGGACGGCAACATCCTGGGGCACAAGCTGGAGT
ACAACTTCAACAGCCACAACGTCTATATCATGGCCGACAAGCAGAAGAACGGCATCAAGGTGAACTTCAA
GATCCGCCACAACGTGGAGGACGGCAGCGTGCAGCTCGCCGACCACTACCAGCAGAACACCCCCATCGGC
GACGGCCCCGTGCTGCTGCCCGACAGCCACTACCTGAGCACCCAGTCCGTGCTGAGCAAAGACCCCAACG
AGAAGCGCGATCACATGGTCCTGCTGGAGTTCGTGACCGCCGCCGGGATCACTCTCGGCATGGACGAGCT
GTACAAGTAAGGTACGAGACCTCACACTGGCTCACCTTCGGGTGGGCCTTTCTGCGTTTATACCTAGGAG
TCAAAATTACTCCCCGCCCTGCCACTCATCGCAGTACTGTTGTAATTCATTAAGCATTCTACCGACATGG
AAGCCATCACAAACGGCATGATGAACCTGAATCGCCAGCGGCATCAGCACCTTGTCGCCTTGCGTATAAT
ATTTGCCCATGGTGAAAACGGGGGCGAAGAAGTTGTCCATATTGGCCACGTTTAAATCAAAACTGGTGAA
ACTCACCCAGGGATTGGCTGAGACGAAAAACATATTCTCAATAAACCCTTTAGGGAAATAGGCCAGGTTT
TCACCGTAACACGCCACATCTTGCGAATATATGTGTAGAAACTGCCGGAAATCGTCGTGGTATTCACTCC
AGAGCGATGAAAACGTTTCAGTTTGCTCATGGAAAACGGTGTAACAAGGGTGAACACTATCCCATATCAC
CAGCTCACCGTCTTTCATTGCCATACGGAATTCCGGATGAGCATTCATCAGGCGGGCAAGAATGTGAATA
AAGGCCGGATAAAACTTGTGCTTATTTTTCTTTACGGTCTTTAAAAAGGCCGTAATATCCAGCTGAACGG
TCTGGTTATAGGTACATTGAGCAACTGACTGAAATGCCTCAAAATGTTCTTTACGATGCCATTGGGATAT
ATCAACGGTGGTATATCCAGTGATTTTTTTCTCCATTTTAGCTTCCTTAGCTCCTGAAAATCTCGATAAC
TCAAAAAATACGCCCGGTAGTGATCTTATTTCATTATGGTGAAAGTTGGAACCTCTTACGTGCCGATCAG
TCAATTCGAGGGGGATCAATTCCGTTTTCCGCTGCATAACCCTGCTTCGGGGTCATTATAGCGATTTTTT
CGGTATATCCATCCTTTTTCGCACGATATACAGGATTTTGCCAAAGGGTTCGTGTAGACTTTCCTTGGTG
TATCCAACGGCGTCAGCCGGGCAGGATAGGTGAAGTAGGCCCACCCGCGAGCGGGTGTTCCTTCTTCACT
GTCCCTTATTCGCACCTGGCGGTGCTCAACGGGAATCCTGCTCTGCGAGGCTGGCCGGCTACCGCCGGCG
TAACAGATGAGGGCAAGCGGATGGCTGATGAAACCAAGCCAACCAGGAAGGGCAGCCCACCTATCACGGA
ATTGATCCGGCCACGATGCGTCCGGCGTAGAGGATCTGAAGATCAGCAGTTCAACCTGTTGATAGTACGT
ACTAAGCTCTCATGTTTCACGTACTA
Features (pLannotate 1.2.2; 7 found; start..end, strand, type, name):
    341..1057    +  CDS            EBFP1.2: EBFP1.2 is a basic (constitutively fluorescent) uv fluorescent protein published in 2007, derived from Aequorea victoria. It has high acid sensitivity.
   1079..1106    +  terminator     T7Te terminator: phage T7 early transcription terminator
   1127..1786    -  CDS            CmR: chloramphenicol acetyltransferase; cat; confers resistance to chloramphenicol
   1787..1889    -  promoter       cat promoter: promoter of the E. coli cat gene encoding chloramphenicol acetyltransferase
   2049..2158    +  oriT           oriT: incP origin of transfer
   2191..2236    +  CDS            traJ (fragment): oriT-recognizing protein; traJ
   2273..325     +  rep_origin     R6K γ ori (across the origin): γ replication origin from E. coli plasmid R6K; requires the R6K initiator protein pi for replication
