[The description below was written by a language model from this plasmid's Addgene catalogue record and pLannotate feature annotations shown in this document.]
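Description:
pMRMTK-clo41 is a small (about 2.3 kb) cloning, or part-storage, plasmid from a modular cloning (MoClo) toolkit developed for engineering bacteria of the maize root microbiome. Although it is catalogued under plant expression, its parts are all bacterial. The minimal backbone of roughly 1.6 kb consists of three elements. The first is an R6K γ origin of replication. This origin works only when the R6K initiator protein pi is supplied in trans, so the plasmid must be kept in a pir-expressing E. coli host such as the recorded Pir1 strain, and it is listed as low copy. The second is a chloramphenicol acetyltransferase gene driven by its native cat promoter, which provides selection. The third is an incP origin of transfer with an adjacent traJ fragment, which lets a helper or donor strain carrying the transfer functions mobilise the plasmid by conjugation.

The payload is a blue fluorescent protein coding sequence of about 0.7 kb, which the annotation identifies as EBFP1.2, an Aequorea victoria-derived variant. A phage T7 early transcription terminator (T7Te) lies just downstream of it. The record lists no promoter for the insert and none is annotated upstream, so the plasmid appears to hold the reporter as a part rather than as a working expression unit. The insert is flanked by BsaI sites that are retained. This is consistent with Golden Gate assembly, where the BFP part would be released by the type IIS enzyme and joined to promoters and other modules in higher-level toolkit vectors. The record does not specify the overhangs or the position this part occupies in the assembly scheme.
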