Addgene plasmid #204016: pMRMTK-clo41
Purpose: Cloning plasmid containing the BFP insert with a chloramphenicol resistance marker
Depositing lab: Nathan Crook. Depositing organization: North Carolina State University. Publication: Engineering the Maize Root Microbiome: A Rapid MoClo Toolkit and Identification of Potential Bacterial Chassis for Studying Plant-Microbe Interactions. van Schaik J, Li Z, Cheadle J, Crook N. ACS Synth Biol. 2023 Oct 20;12(10):3030-3040. doi: 10.1021/acssynbio.3c00371. Epub 2023 Sep 15. PubMed 37712562.
Backbone
  Vector backbone: R6Kγ origin of replication, oriT & chloramphenicol resistance gene
  Backbone size w/o insert (bp): 1607
  Total vector size (bp): 2335
  Vector type: Plant Expression
Growth in bacteria
  Bacterial resistance: Chloramphenicol, 25 μg/mL
  Growth temperature: 37°C
  Growth strain: Pir1
  Copy number: Low Copy
Gene/Insert
  Gene/Insert name: Blue fluorescent protein
  Insert size (bp): 728
  Promoter: N/A
  Cloning method: Restriction Enzyme; 5′ cloning site BsaI (not destroyed); 3′ cloning site BsaI (not destroyed)
  Sequencing primers: 5′ gtaacgcactgagaagcccttagag; 3′ CCTGCCACTCATCGCAGTACTG
Terms and licenses: Academic/Nonprofit Terms; Industry Terms: Not Available to Industry
Depositor comments: Please visit https://www.biorxiv.org/content/10.1101/2023.06.05.543168v1 for bioRxiv preprint.
How to cite: pMRMTK-clo41 was a gift from Nathan Crook (Addgene plasmid # 204016 ; http://n2t.net/addgene:204016 ; RRID:Addgene_204016)
